Addgene plasmid #200890: pCW57.1-Neurod1-3xT7
Purpose: Inducible lentiviral expression of Neurod1
Depositing lab: Kai Ge. Depositing organization: National Institute of Diabetes & Digestive & Kidney Diseases (NIDDK). Publication: MLL3/MLL4 methyltransferase activities control early embryonic development and embryonic stem cell differentiation in a lineage-selective manner. Xie G, Lee JE, Senft AD, Park YK, Jang Y, Chakraborty S, Thompson JJ, McKernan K, Liu C, Macfarlan TS, Rocha PP, Peng W, Ge K. Nat Genet. 2023 Apr 3. doi: 10.1038/s41588-023-01356-4. PubMed 37012455.
Backbone
  Vector backbone: pCW57.1
  Backbone size w/o insert (bp): 9354
  Total vector size (bp): 10563
  Vector type: Mammalian Expression, Lentiviral ; Doxycycline inducible
  Selectable markers: Puromycin
Growth in bacteria
  Bacterial resistance: Ampicillin, 100 μg/mL
  Growth temperature: 37°C
  Growth strain: NEB Stable
  Copy number: Unknown
Gene/Insert
  Gene/Insert name: Neurod1
  Species: M. musculus (mouse)
  Insert size (bp): 1209
  Entrez Gene: Neurod1 (a.k.a. BETA2, BHF-1, Nd1, Neurod, bHLHa3)
  Promoter: TRE promoter, Tet ON
  Tag / fusion protein: 3xT7 (C terminal on insert)
  Cloning method: Restriction Enzyme; 5′ cloning site EcoRI (unknown if destroyed); 3′ cloning site HpaI (unknown if destroyed)
  Sequencing primers: 5′ AGCTCGTTTAGTGAACCGTCAGATC; 3′ GAACGGACGTGAAGAATGTG
Terms and licenses: Academic/Nonprofit Terms; Industry Terms: Not Available to Industry
How to cite: pCW57.1-Neurod1-3xT7 was a gift from Kai Ge (Addgene plasmid # 200890 ; http://n2t.net/addgene:200890 ; RRID:Addgene_200890)
