[The description below was written by a language model from this plasmid's Addgene catalogue record and pLannotate feature annotations shown in this document.]
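Description:
pCW57.1-Neurod1-3xT7 is a doxycycline-inducible (Tet-On) lentiviral vector, built on the pCW57.1 backbone, for expressing mouse Neurod1 in mammalian cells. It is propagated in E. coli through a high-copy ColE1/pUC-type origin and selected with ampicillin via the β-lactamase gene. The lentiviral portion follows a third-generation, self-inactivating design. An RSV promoter fused to a truncated HIV-1 5' LTR drives genomic RNA production in packaging cells. This is followed by the Ψ packaging signal, the RRE for Rev-dependent nuclear export, the cPPT/CTS, a WPRE to enhance transcript expression, and a ΔU3 3' LTR that inactivates the LTR promoter after integration.

The payload is the Neurod1 coding sequence, a bHLH transcriptional activator that binds E-box motifs and is involved in cell differentiation pathways. It sits downstream of a tight TRE promoter made of seven tet operators and a minimal CMV promoter. The catalogue lists a C-terminal 3xT7 epitope tag, which is not annotated separately in the feature table but would allow detection or immunoprecipitation of the protein. A second cassette, driven by the human PGK promoter, contains the puromycin resistance gene followed by the reverse tetracycline transactivator rtTA3. Transduced cells can therefore be selected with puromycin while constitutively producing the transactivator, which switches on the TRE only when doxycycline is present. This all-in-one arrangement means a single virus supplies both regulator and inducible transgene.

The sequenced record is 8,826 nt, shorter than the catalogue total of 10,563 bp, and the record does not explain the difference. The stated purpose is inducible lentiviral expression of Neurod1.
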