Features (pLannotate 1.2.2; 27 found; start..end, strand, type, name):
     48..181     +  rep_origin     RSF ori (fragment): Plasmids containing the RSF 1030 origin of replication can be propagated in E. coli cells that contain additional plasmids with compatible origins.
    183..275     +  CDS            lacI (fragment): lac repressor; lacI; The lac repressor binds to the lac operator to inhibit transcription in E. coli. This inhibition can be relieved by adding lactose or isopropyl-β-D-thiogalactopyranoside (IPTG).
    288..309     +  protein_bind   CAP binding site: CAP binding activates transcription in the presence of cAMP. E. coli catabolite activator protein
    324..354     +  promoter       lac promoter: promoter for the E. coli lac operon
    362..378     +  protein_bind   lac operator: The lac repressor binds to the lac operator to inhibit transcription in E. coli. This inhibition can be relieved by adding lactose or isopropyl-β-D-thiogalactopyranoside (IPTG). lac repressor encoded by lacI
    423..441     +  promoter       T3 promoter: promoter for bacteriophage T3 RNA polymerase
    469..695     +  promoter       RSV promoter: Rous sarcoma virus enhancer/promoter
    696..876     +  LTR            5' LTR (truncated): truncated 5' long terminal repeat (LTR) from HIV-1
    923..1048    +  misc_feature   HIV-1 Ψ: packaging signal of human immunodeficiency virus type 1
   1032..1395    +  CDS            HIV-1 gag (fragment): gag protein from human immunodeficiency virus 1; gag
   1541..1774    +  misc_feature   RRE: The Rev response element (RRE) of HIV-1 allows for Rev-dependent mRNA export from the nucleus to the cytoplasm.
   2151..2175    +  CDS            Rev (fragment): human immunodeficiency virus 1 (HIV-1) Rev protein; rev; enhances nuclear export of unspliced and incompletely spliced viral mRNAs
   2216..2333    +  misc_feature   cPPT/CTS: central polypurine tract and central termination sequence of HIV-1
   2387..2701    +  promoter       tight TRE promoter: Tet-responsive promoter PTight, consisting of seven tet operator sequences followed by the minimal CMV promoter
   2724..3794    +  CDS            Neurod1: NDF1_MOUSE - Also known as Neurod. Experimental evidence at protein level: Swiss-Prot protein existence level 1. Acts as a transcriptional activator: mediates transcriptional activation by binding to E box-containing promoter consensus core sequences 5'-CANNTG-3'. Associates with the p300/CBP transcription coactivator complex to stimulate transcription of the secretin gene as well as the gene encoding the cyclin-dependent kinase inhibitor CDKN1A. Contributes to the regulation of several cell differentiation pathways, like those that promote the formation of early retinal ganglion cells, inner
   3943..4453    +  promoter       hPGK promoter: human phosphoglycerate kinase 1 promoter
   4463..5059    +  CDS            PuroR (fragment): puromycin N-acetyltransferase; pac from Streptomyces; confers resistance to puromycin
   5114..5811    +  CDS            rtTA3 (fragment): reverse tetracycline transactivator 3 activates expression from Tet-responsive promoters in the presence of doxycycline
   5741..5851    +  CDS            VP48: 3 tandem repeats of the minimal activation domain of herpes simplex virus VP16 (Cheng et al., 2013)
   5887..6435    +  misc_feature   WPRE (fragment): woodchuck hepatitis virus posttranscriptional regulatory element
   6461..6532    +  CDS            nef (fragment): NEF_HV1Z2 - Experimental evidence at protein level: Swiss-Prot protein existence level 1. Extracellular Nef protein targets CD4(+) T-lymphocytes for apoptosis by interacting with CXCR4 surface receptors. From Human immunodeficiency virus type 1 group M subtype D (isolate Z2/CDC-Z34) (HIV-1).
   6534..6767    +  LTR            3' LTR (ΔU3): self-inactivating 3' long terminal repeat (LTR) from HIV-1
   6839..6960    +  polyA_signal   SV40 poly(A) signal: SV40 polyadenylation signal
   7000..7135    +  rep_origin     SV40 ori: SV40 origin of replication
   7143..7206    +  promoter       AmpR promoter: bla
   7207..8067    +  CDS            AmpR: β-lactamase; bla; confers resistance to ampicillin, carbenicillin, and related antibiotics
   8238..8826    +  rep_origin     ori: high-copy-number ColE1/pMB1/pBR322/pUC origin of replication
>Addgene plasmid #200890 | pCW57.1-Neurod1-3xT7 | addgene full sequence | sequence record 396315 | Addgene NGS Result
AACGCCAGCAACGCGGCCTTTTTACGGTTCCTGGCCTTTTGCTGGCCTTTTGCTCACATGTTCTTTCCTG
CGTTATCCCCTGATTCTGTGGATAACCGTATTACCGCCTTTGAGTGAGCTGATACCGCTCGCCGCAGCCG
AACGACCGAGCGCAGCGAGTCAGTGAGCGAGGAAGCGGAAGAGCGCCCAATACGCAAACCGCCTCTCCCC
GCGCGTTGGCCGATTCATTAATGCAGCTGGCACGACAGGTTTCCCGACTGGAAAGCGGGCAGTGAGCGCA
ACGCAATTAATGTGAGTTAGCTCACTCATTAGGCACCCCAGGTTTTACACTTTATGCTTCCGGCTCGTAT
GTTGTGTGGAATTGTGAGCGGATAACAATTTCACACAGGAAACAGCTATGACCATGATTACGCCAAGCGC
GCAATTAACCCTCACTAAAGGGAACAAAAGCTGGAGCTGCAAGCTTAATGTAGTCTTATGCAATACTCTT
GTAGTCTTGCAACATGGTAACGATGAGTTAGCAACATGCCTTACAAGGAGAGAAAAAGCACCGTGCATGC
CGATTGGTGGAAGTAAGGTGGTACGATCGTGCCTTATTAGGAAGGCAACAGACGGGTCTGACATGGATTG
GACGAACCACTGAATTGCCGCATTGCAGAGATATTGTATTTAAGTGCCTAGCTCGATACATAAACGGGTC
TCTCTGGTTAGACCAGATCTGAGCCTGGGAGCTCTCTGGCTAACTAGGGAACCCACTGCTTAAGCCTCAA
TAAAGCTTGCCTTGAGTGCTTCAAGTAGTGTGTGCCCGTCTGTTGTGTGACTCTGGTAACTAGAGATCCC
TCAGACCCTTTTAGTCAGTGTGGAAAATCTCTAGCAGTGGCGCCCGAACAGGGACTTGAAAGCGAAAGGG
AAACCAGAGGAGCTCTCTCGACGCAGGACTCGGCTTGCTGAAGCGCGCACGGCAAGAGGCGAGGGGCGGC
GACTGGTGAGTACGCCAAAAATTTTGACTAGCGGAGGCTAGAAGGAGAGAGATGGGTGCGAGAGCGTCAG
TATTAAGCGGGGGAGAATTAGATCGCGATGGGAAAAAATTCGGTTAAGGCCAGGGGGAAAGAAAAAATAT
AAATTAAAACATATAGTATGGGCAAGCAGGGAGCTAGAACGATTCGCAGTTAATCCTGGCCTGTTAGAAA
CATCAGAAGGCTGTAGACAAATACTGGGACAGCTACAACCATCCCTTCAGACAGGATCAGAAGAACTTAG
ATCATTATATAATACAGTAGCAACCCTCTATTGTGTGCATCAAAGGATAGAGATAAAAGACACCAAGGAA
GCTTTAGACAAGATAGAGGAAGAGCAAAACAAAAGTAAGACCACCGCACAGCAAGCGGCCGCTGATCTTC
AGACCTGGAGGAGGAGATATGAGGGACAATTGGAGAAGTGAATTATATAAATATAAAGTAGTAAAAATTG
AACCATTAGGAGTAGCACCCACCAAGGCAAAGAGAAGAGTGGTGCAGAGAGAAAAAAGAGCAGTGGGAAT
AGGAGCTTTGTTCCTTGGGTTCTTGGGAGCAGCAGGAAGCACTATGGGCGCAGCGTCAATGACGCTGACG
GTACAGGCCAGACAATTATTGTCTGGTATAGTGCAGCAGCAGAACAATTTGCTGAGGGCTATTGAGGCGC
AACAGCATCTGTTGCAACTCACAGTCTGGGGCATCAAGCAGCTCCAGGCAAGAATCCTGGCTGTGGAAAG
ATACCTAAAGGATCAACAGCTCCTGGGGATTTGGGGTTGCTCTGGAAAACTCATTTGCACCACTGCTGTG
CCTTGGAATGCTAGTTGGAGTAATAAATCTCTGGAACAGATTTGGAATCACACGACCTGGATGGAGTGGG
ACAGAGAAATTAACAATTACACAAGCTTAATACACTCCTTAATTGAAGAATCGCAAAACCAGCAAGAAAA
GAATGAACAAGAATTATTGGAATTAGATAAATGGGCAAGTTTGTGGAATTGGTTTAACATAACAAATTGG
CTGTGGTATATAAAATTATTCATAATGATAGTAGGAGGCTTGGTAGGTTTAAGAATAGTTTTTGCTGTAC
TTTCTATAGTGAATAGAGTTAGGCAGGGATATTCACCATTATCGTTTCAGACCCACCTCCCAACCCCGAG
GGGACAATTCTCGACCTCGAGACAAATGGCAGTATTCATCCACAATTTTAAAAGAAAAGGGGGGATTGGG
GGGTACAGTGCAGGGGAAAGAATAGTAGACATAATAGCAACAGACATACAAACTAAAGAATTACAAAAAC
AAATTACAAAAATTCAAAATTTTCGGGTTTATTACAGGGACAGCAGAGATCCACTTTGGCCGCGAATCGA
TATGTCGAGTTTACTCCCTATCAGTGATAGAGAACGTATGTCGAGTTTACTCCCTATCAGTGATAGAGAA
CGATGTCGAGTTTACTCCCTATCAGTGATAGAGAACGTATGTCGAGTTTACTCCCTATCAGTGATAGAGA
ACGTATGTCGAGTTTACTCCCTATCAGTGATAGAGAACGTATGTCGAGTTTATCCCTATCAGTGATAGAG
AACGTATGTCGAGTTTACTCCCTATCAGTGATAGAGAACGTATGTCGAGGTAGGCGTGTACGGTGGGAGG
CCTATATAAGCAGAGCTCGTTTAGTGAACCGTCAGATCGCCTGGAGAATTGGAATTCGCCACCATGACCA
AATCATACAGCGAGAGCGGGCTGATGGGCGAGCCTCAGCCCCAAGGTCCCCCAAGCTGGACAGATGAGTG
TCTCAGTTCTCAGGACGAGGAACACGAGGCAGACAAGAAAGAGGACGAGCTTGAAGCCATGAATGCAGAG
GAGGACTCTCTGAGAAACGGGGGAGAGGAGGAGGAGGAAGATGAGGATCTAGAGGAAGAGGAGGAAGAAG
AAGAGGAGGAGGAGGATCAAAAGCCCAAGAGACGGGGTCCCAAAAAGAAAAAGATGACCAAGGCGCGCCT
AGAACGTTTTAAATTAAGGCGCATGAAGGCCAACGCCCGCGAGCGGAACCGCATGCACGGGCTGAACGCG
GCGCTGGACAACCTGCGCAAGGTGGTACCTTGCTACTCCAAGACCCAGAAACTGTCTAAAATAGAGACAC
TGCGCTTGGCCAAGAACTACATCTGGGCTCTGTCAGAGATCCTGCGCTCAGGCAAAAGCCCTGATCTGGT
CTCCTTCGTACAGACGCTCTGCAAAGGTTTGTCCCAGCCCACTACCAATTTGGTCGCCGGCTGCCTGCAG
CTCAACCCTCGGACTTTCTTGCCTGAGCAGAACCCGGACATGCCCCCGCATCTGCCAACCGCCAGCGCTT
CCTTCCCGGTGCATCCCTACTCCTACCAGTCCCCTGGACTGCCCAGCCCGCCCTACGGCACCATGGACAG
CTCCCACGTCTTCCACGTCAAGCCGCCGCCACACGCCTACAGCGCAGCTCTGGAGCCCTTCTTTGAAAGC
CCCCTAACTGACTGCACCAGCCCTTCCTTTGACGGACCCCTCAGCCCGCCGCTCAGCATCAATGGCAACT
TCTCTTTCAAACACGAACCATCCGCCGAGTTTGAAAAAAATTATGCCTTTACCATGCACTACCCTGCAGC
GACGCTGGCAGGGCCCCAAAGCCACGGATCAATCTTCTCTTCCGGTGCCGCTGCCCCTCGCTGCGAGATC
CCCATAGACAACATTATGTCTTTCGATAGCCATTCGCATCATGAGCGAGTCATGAGTGCCCAGCTTAATG
CCATCTTTCACGATGGATCCGGTGGAAGTATGGCTAGCATGACTGGCGGGCAGCAAATGGGCGGGTCTAG
CGCAATGGCATCTATGACCGGAGGTCAACAGATGGGAGGTTCCTCAGCCATGGCGAGTATGACAGGTGGC
CAACAGATGGGTTGAGTTAACCGGGGTTGGGGTTGCGCCTTTTCCAAGGCAGCCCTGGGTTTGCGCAGGG
ACGCGGCTGCTCTGGGCGTGGTTCCGGGAAACGCAGCGGCGCCGACCCTGGGTCTCGCACATTCTTCACG
TCCGTTCGCAGCGTCACCCGGATCTTCGCCGCTACCCTTGTGGGCCCCCCGGCGACGCTTCCTGCTCCGC
CCCTAAGTCGGGAAGGTTCCTTGCGGTTCGCGGCGTGCCGGACGTGACAAACGGAAGCCGCACGTCTCAC
TAGTACCCTCGCAGACGGACAGCGCCAGGGAGCAATGGCAGCGCGCCGACCGCGATGGGCTGTGGCCAAT
AGCGGCTGCTCAGCAGGGCGCGCCGAGAGCAGCGGCCGGGAAGGGGCGGTGCGGGAGGCGGGGTGTGGGG
CGGTAGTGTGGGCCCTGTTCCTGCCCGCGCGGTGTTCCGCATTCTGCAAGCCTCCGGAGCGCACGTCGGC
AGTCGGCTCCCTCGTTGACCGAATCACCGACCTCTCTCCCCAGCAATTCACCATGACCGAGTACAAGCCC
ACGGTGCGCCTCGCCACCCGCGACGACGTCCCCAGGGCCGTACGCACCCTCGCCGCCGCGTTCGCCGACT
ACCCCGCCACGCGCCACACCGTCGATCCGGACCGCCACATCGAGCGGGTCACCGAGCTGCAAGAACTCTT
CCTCACGCGCGTCGGGCTCGACATCGGCAAGGTGTGGGTCGCGGACGACGGCGCCGCGGTGGCGGTCTGG
ACCACGCCGGAGAGCGTCGAAGCGGGGGCGGTGTTCGCCGAGATCGGCCCGCGCATGGCCGAGTTGAGCG
GTTCCCGGCTGGCCGCGCAGCAACAGATGGAAGGCCTCCTGGCGCCGCACCGGCCCAAGGAGCCCGCGTG
GTTCCTGGCCACCGTCGGCGTCTCGCCCGACCACCAGGGCAAGGGTCTGGGCAGCGCCGTCGTGCTCCCC
GGAGTGGAGGCGGCCGAGCGCGCCGGGGTGCCCGCCTTCCTGGAGACCTCCGCGCCCCGCAACCTCCCCT
TCTACGAGCGGCTCGGCTTCACCGTCACCGCCGACGTCGAGGTGCCCGAAGGACCGCGCACCTGGTGCAT
GACCCGCAAGCCCGGTGCCGAAGGTAGAGGTTCTCTCCTCACTTGTGGTGATGTTGAAGAAAACCCTGGT
CCAATGTCTAGACTGGACAAGAGCAAAGTCATAAACGGAGCTCTGGAATTACTCAATGGTGTCGGTATCG
AAGGCCTGACGACAAGGAAACTCGCTCAAAAGCTGGGAGTTGAGCAGCCTACCCTGTACTGGCACGTGAA
GAACAAGCGGGCCCTGCTCGATGCCCTGCCAATCGAGATGCTGGACAGGCATCATACCCACTTCTGCCCC
CTGGAAGGCGAGTCATGGCAAGACTTTCTGCGGAACAACGCCAAGTCATACCGCTGTGCTCTCCTCTCAC
ATCGCGACGGGGCTAAAGTGCATCTCGGCACCCGCCCAACAGAGAAACAGTACGAAACCCTGGAAAATCA
GCTCGCGTTCCTGTGTCAGCAAGGCTTCTCCCTGGAGAACGCACTGTACGCTCTGTCCGCCGTGGGCCAC
TTTACACTGGGCTGCGTATTGGAGGAACAGGAGCATCAAGTAGCAAAAGAGGAAAGAGAGACACCTACCA
CCGATTCTATGCCCCCACTTCTGAGACAAGCAATTGAGCTGTTCGACCGGCAGGGAGCCGAACCTGCCTT
CCTTTTCGGCCTGGAACTAATCATATGTGGCCTGGAGAAACAGCTAAAGTGCGAAAGCGGCGGGCCGACC
GACGCCCTTGACGATTTTGACTTAGACATGCTCCCAGCCGATGCCCTTGACGACTTTGACCTTGATATGC
TGCCTGCTGACGCTCTTGACGATTTTGACCTTGACATGCTCCCCGGGTAACTAAGTAAGGATCGATCCAA
GATATCGTATTCTTAACTATGTTGCTCCTTTTACGCTATGTGGATACGCTGCTTTAATGCCTTTGTATCA
TGCTATTGCTTCCCGTATGGCTTTCATTTTCTCCTCCTTGTATAAATCCTGGTTGCTGTCTCTTTATGAG
GAGTTGTGGCCCGTTGTCAGGCAACGTGGCGTGGTGTGCACTGTGTTTGCTGACGCAACCCCCACTGGTT
GGGGCATTGCCACCACCTGTCAGCTCCTTTCCGGGACTTTCGCTTTCCCCCTCCCTATTGCCACGGCGGA
ACTCATCGCCGCCTGCCTTGCCCGCTGCTGGACAGGGGCTCGGCTGTTGGGCACTGACAATTCCGTGGTG
TTGTCGGGGAAGCTGACGTCCTTTCCATGGCTGCTCGCCTGTGTTGCCACCTGGATTCTGCGCGGGACGT
CCTTCTGCTACGTCCCTTCGGCCCTCAATCCAGCGGACCTTCCTTCCCGCGGCCTGCTGCCGGCTCTGCG
GCCTCTTCCGCGTCTTCGCCTTCGCCCTCAGACGAGTCGGATCTCCCTTTGGGCCGCCTCCCCGCCTGTT
TCGCCTCGGCGTCCGGACTAGAGGTACCTTTAAGACCAATGACTTACAAGGCAGCTGTAGATCTTAGCCA
CTTTTTAAAAGAAAAGGGGGGACTGGAAGGGCTAATTCACTCCCAACGAAGACAAGATCTGCTTTTTGCT
TGTACTGGGTCTCTCTGGTTAGACCAGATCTGAGCCTGGGAGCTCTCTGGCTAACTAGGGAACCCACTGC
TTAAGCCTCAATAAAGCTTGCCTTGAGTGCTTCAAGTAGTGTGTGCCCGTCTGTTGTGTGACTCTGGTAA
CTAGAGATCCCTCAGACCCTTTTAGTCAGTGTGGAAAATCTCTAGCAGTAGTAGTTCATGTCATCTTATT
ATTCAGTATTTATAACTTGCAAAGAAATGAATATCAGAGAGTGAGAGGAACTTGTTTATTGCAGCTTATA
ATGGTTACAAATAAAGCAATAGCATCACAAATTTCACAAATAAAGCATTTTTTTCACTGCATTCTAGTTG
TGGTTTGTCCAAACTCATCAATGTATCTTATCATGTCTGGCTCTAGCTATCCCGCCCCTAACTCCGCCCA
TCCCGCCCCTAACTCCGCCCAGTTCCGCCCATTCTCCGCCCCATGGCTGACTAATTTTTTTTATTTATGC
AGAGGCCGAGGCCGCCTCGGCCTCTGAGCTATTCCAGAAGTAGTGAGGAGGCTTTTTTGGAGGCCTTTCA
AATATGTATCCGCTCATGAGACAATAACCCTGATAAATGCTTCAATAATATTGAAAAAGGAAGAGTATGA
GTATTCAACATTTCCGTGTCGCCCTTATTCCCTTTTTTGCGGCATTTTGCCTTCCTGTTTTTGCTCACCC
AGAAACGCTGGTGAAAGTAAAAGATGCTGAAGATCAGTTGGGTGCACGAGTGGGTTACATCGAACTGGAT
CTCAACAGCGGTAAGATCCTTGAGAGTTTTCGCCCCGAAGAACGTTTTCCAATGATGAGCACTTTTAAAG
TTCTGCTATGTGGCGCGGTATTATCCCGTATTGACGCCGGGCAAGAGCAACTCGGTCGCCGCATACACTA
TTCTCAGAATGACTTGGTTGAGTACTCACCAGTCACAGAAAAGCATCTTACGGATGGCATGACAGTAAGA
GAATTATGCAGTGCTGCCATAACCATGAGTGATAACACTGCGGCCAACTTACTTCTGACAACGATCGGAG
GACCGAAGGAGCTAACCGCTTTTTTGCACAACATGGGGGATCATGTAACTCGCCTTGATCGTTGGGAACC
GGAGCTGAATGAAGCCATACCAAACGACGAGCGTGACACCACGATGCCTGTAGCAATGGCAACAACGTTG
CGCAAACTATTAACTGGCGAACTACTTACTCTAGCTTCCCGGCAACAATTAATAGACTGGATGGAGGCGG
ATAAAGTTGCAGGACCACTTCTGCGCTCGGCCCTTCCGGCTGGCTGGTTTATTGCTGATAAATCTGGAGC
CGGTGAGCGTGGGTCTCGCGGTATCATTGCAGCACTGGGGCCAGATGGTAAGCCCTCCCGTATCGTAGTT
ATCTACACGACGGGGAGTCAGGCAACTATGGATGAACGAAATAGACAGATCGCTGAGATAGGTGCCTCAC
TGATTAAGCATTGGTAACTGTCAGACCAAGTTTACTCATATATACTTTAGATTGATTTAAAACTTCATTT
TTAATTTAAAAGGATCTAGGTGAAGATCCTTTTTGATAATCTCATGACCAAAATCCCTTAACGTGAGTTT
TCGTTCCACTGAGCGTCAGACCCCGTAGAAAAGATCAAAGGATCTTCTTGAGATCCTTTTTTTCTGCGCG
TAATCTGCTGCTTGCAAACAAAAAAACCACCGCTACCAGCGGTGGTTTGTTTGCCGGATCAAGAGCTACC
AACTCTTTTTCCGAAGGTAACTGGCTTCAGCAGAGCGCAGATACCAAATACTGTTCTTCTAGTGTAGCCG
TAGTTAGGCCACCACTTCAAGAACTCTGTAGCACCGCCTACATACCTCGCTCTGCTAATCCTGTTACCAG
TGGCTGCTGCCAGTGGCGATAAGTCGTGTCTTACCGGGTTGGACTCAAGACGATAGTTACCGGATAAGGC
GCAGCGGTCGGGCTGAACGGGGGGTTCGTGCACACAGCCCAGCTTGGAGCGAACGACCTACACCGAACTG
AGATACCTACAGCGTGAGCTATGAGAAAGCGCCACGCTTCCCGAAGGGAGAAAGGCGGACAGGTATCCGG
TAAGCGGCAGGGTCGGAACAGGAGAGCGCACGAGGGAGCTTCCAGGGGGAAACGCCTGGTATCTTTATAG
TCCTGTCGGGTTTCGCCACCTCTGACTTGAGCGTCGATTTTTGTGATGCTCGTCAGGGGGGCGGAGCCTA
TGGAAA
